>Addgene plasmid #113380 | rs214-minor | addgene full sequence | sequence record 221924 | Addgene NGS Result
AATGAGTCTTCGGACCTCGCGGGGGCCGCTTAAGCGGTGGTTAGGGTTTGTCTGACGCGGGGGGAGGGGG
AAGGAACGAAACACTCTCATTCGGAGGCGGCTCGGGGTTTGGTCTTGGTGGCCACGGGCACGCAGAAGAG
CGCCGCGATCCTCTTAAGCACCCCCCCGCCCTCCGTGGAGGCGGGGGTTTGGTCGGCGGGTGGTAACTGG
CGGGCCGCTGACTCGGGCGGGTCGCGCGCCCCAGAGTGTGACCTTTTCGGTCTGCTCGCAGACCCCCGGG
CGGCGCCGCCGCGGCGGCGACGGGCTCGCTGGGTCCTAGGCTCCATGGGGACCGTATACGTGGACAGGCT
CTGGAGCATCCGCACGACTGCGGTGATATTACCGGAGACCTTCTGCGGGACGAGCCGGGTCACGCGGCTG
ACGCGGAGCGTCCGTTGGGCGACAAACACCAGGACGGGGCACAGGTACACTATCTTGTCACCCGGAGGCG
CGAGGGACTGCAGGAGCTTCAGGGAGTGGCGCAGCTGCTTCATCCCCGTGGCCCGTTGCTCGCGTTTGCT
GGCGGTGTCCCCGGAAGAAATATATTTGCATGTCTTTAGTTCTATGATGACACAAACCCCGCCCAGCGTC
TTGTCATTGGCGAATTCGAACACGCAGATGCAGTCGGGGCGGCGCGGTCCCAGGTCCACTTCGCATATTA
AGGTGACGCGTGTGGCCTCGAACACCGAGCGACCCTGCAGCGACCCGCTTAAAAGCTTGGCAATCCGGTA
CTGTTGGTAAAGCCACCATGGAAGATGCCAAAAACATTAAGAAGGGCCCAGCGCCATTCTACCCACTCGA
AGACGGGACCGCCGGCGAGCAGCTGCACAAAGCCATGAAGCGCTACGCCCTGGTGCCCGGCACCATCGCC
TTTACCGACGCACATATCGAGGTGGACATTACCTACGCCGAGTACTTCGAGATGAGCGTTCGGCTGGCAG
AAGCTATGAAGCGCTATGGGCTGAATACAAACCATCGGATCGTGGTGTGCAGCGAGAATAGCTTGCAGTT
CTTCATGCCCGTGTTGGGTGCCCTGTTCATCGGTGTGGCTGTGGCCCCAGCTAACGACATCTACAACGAG
CGCGAGCTGCTGAACAGCATGGGCATCAGCCAGCCCACCGTCGTATTCGTGAGCAAGAAAGGGCTGCAAA
AGATCCTCAACGTGCAAAAGAAGCTACCGATCATACAAAAGATCATCATCATGGATAGCAAGACCGACTA
CCAGGGCTTCCAAAGCATGTACACCTTCGTGACTTCCCATTTGCCACCCGGCTTCAACGAGTACGACTTC
GTGCCCGAGAGCTTCGACCGGGACAAAACCATCGCCCTGATCATGAACAGTAGTGGCAGTACCGGATTGC
CCAAGGGCGTAGCCCTACCGCACCGCACCGCTTGTGTCCGATTCAGTCATGCCCGCGACCCCATCTTCGG
CAACCAGATCATCCCCGACACCGCTATCCTCAGCGTGGTGCCATTTCACCACGGCTTCGGCATGTTCACC
ACGCTGGGCTACTTGATCTGCGGCTTTCGGGTCGTGCTCATGTACCGCTTCGAGGAGGAGCTATTCTTGC
GCAGCTTGCAAGACTATAAGATTCAATCTGCCCTGCTGGTGCCCACACTATTTAGCTTCTTCGCTAAGAG
CACTCTCATCGACAAGTACGACCTAAGCAACTTGCACGAGATCGCCAGCGGCGGGGCGCCGCTCAGCAAG
GAGGTAGGTGAGGCCGTGGCCAAACGCTTCCACCTACCAGGCATCCGCCAGGGCTACGGCCTGACAGAAA
CAACCAGCGCCATTCTGATCACCCCCGAAGGGGACGACAAGCCTGGCGCAGTAGGCAAGGTGGTGCCCTT
CTTCGAGGCTAAGGTGGTGGACTTGGACACCGGTAAGACACTGGGTGTGAACCAGCGCGGCGAGCTGTGC
GTCCGTGGCCCCATGATCATGAGCGGCTACGTTAACAACCCCGAGGCTACAAACGCTCTCATCGACAAGG
ACGGCTGGCTGCACAGCGGCGACATCGCCTACTGGGACGAGGACGAGCACTTCTTCATCGTGGACCGGCT
GAAGAGCCTGATCAAATACAAGGGCTACCAGGTAGCCCCAGCCGAACTGGAGAGCATCCTGCTGCAACAC
CCCAACATCTTCGACGCCGGGGTCGCCGGCCTGCCCGACGACGATGCCGGCGAGCTGCCCGCCGCAGTCG
TCGTGCTGGAACACGGTAAAACCATGACCGAGAAGGAGATCGTGGACTATGTGGCCAGCCAGGTTACAAC
CGCCAAGAAGCTGCGCGGTGGTGTTGTGTTCGTGGACGAGGTGCCTAAAGGACTGACCGGCAAGTTGGAC
GCCCGCAAGATCCGCGAGATTCTCATTAAGGCCAAGAAGGGCGGCAAGATCGCCGTGTAATAATTCTAGA
GTCGGGGCGGCCGGCCGCTTCGAGCAGACATGATAAGATACATTGATGAGTTTGGACAAACCACAACTAG
AATGCAGTGAAAAAAATGCTTTATTTGTGAAATTTGTGATGCTATTGCTTTATTTGTAACCATTATAAGC
TGCAATAAACAAGTTAACAACAACAATTGCATTCATTTTATGTTTCAGGTTCAGGGGGAGGTGTGGGAGG
TTTTTTAAAGCAAGTAAAACCTCTACAAATGTGGTAAAATCGATAAGGATCCGTCGACCGATGCCCTTGA
GAGCCTTCAACCCAGTCAGCTCCTTCCGGTGGGCGCGGGGCATGACTATCGTCGCCGCACTTATGACTGT
CTTCTTTATCATGCAACTCGTAGGACAGGTGCCGGCAGCGCTCTTCCGCTTCCTCGCTCACTGACTCGCT
GCGCTCGGTCGTTCGGCTGCGGCGAGCGGTATCAGCTCACTCAAAGGCGGTAATACGGTTATCCACAGAA
TCAGGGGATAACGCAGGAAAGAACATGTGAGCAAAAGGCCAGCAAAAGGCCAGGAACCGTAAAAAGGCCG
CGTTGCTGGCGTTTTTCCATAGGCTCCGCCCCCCTGACGAGCATCACAAAAATCGACGCTCAAGTCAGAG
GTGGCGAAACCCGACAGGACTATAAAGATACCAGGCGTTTCCCCCTGGAAGCTCCCTCGTGCGCTCTCCT
GTTCCGACCCTGCCGCTTACCGGATACCTGTCCGCCTTTCTCCCTTCGGGAAGCGTGGCGCTTTCTCATA
GCTCACGCTGTAGGTATCTCAGTTCGGTGTAGGTCGTTCGCTCCAAGCTGGGCTGTGTGCACGAACCCCC
CGTTCAGCCCGACCGCTGCGCCTTATCCGGTAACTATCGTCTTGAGTCCAACCCGGTAAGACACGACTTA
TCGCCACTGGCAGCAGCCACTGGTAACAGGATTAGCAGAGCGAGGTATGTAGGCGGTGCTACAGAGTTCT
TGAAGTGGTGGCCTAACTACGGCTACACTAGAAGAACAGTATTTGGTATCTGCGCTCTGCTGAAGCCAGT
TACCTTCGGAAAAAGAGTTGGTAGCTCTTGATCCGGCAAACAAACCACCGCTGGTAGCGGTGGTTTTTTT
GTTTGCAAGCAGCAGATTACGCGCAGAAAAAAAGGATCTCAAGAAGATCCTTTGATCTTTTCTACGGGGT
CTGACGCTCAGTGGAACGAAAACTCACGTTAAGGGATTTTGGTCATGAGATTATCAAAAAGGATCTTCAC
CTAGATCCTTTTAAATTAAAAATGAAGTTTTAAATCAATCTAAAGTATATATGAGTAAACTTGGTCTGAC
AGCGGCCGCAAATGCTAAACCACTGCAGTGGTTACCAGTGCTTGATCAGTGAGGCACCGATCTCAGCGAT
CTGCCTATTTCGTTCGTCCATAGTGGCCTGACTCCCCGTCGTGTAGATCACTACGATTCGTGAGGGCTTA
CCATCAGGCCCCAGCGCAGCAATGATGCCGCGAGAGCCGCGTTCACCGGCCCCCGATTTGTCAGCAATGA
ACCAGCCAGCAGGGAGGGCCGAGCGAAGAAGTGGTCCTGCTACTTTGTCCGCCTCCATCCAGTCTATGAG
CTGCTGTCGTGATGCTAGAGTAAGAAGTTCGCCAGTGAGTAGTTTCCGAAGAGTTGTGGCCATTGCTACT
GGCATCGTGGTATCACGCTCGTCGTTCGGTATGGCTTCGTTCAACTCTGGTTCCCAGCGGTCAAGCCGGG
TCACATGATCACCCATATTATGAAGAAATGCAGTCAGCTCCTTAGGGCCTCCGATCGTTGTCAGAAGTAA
GTTGGCCGCGGTGTTGTCGCTCATGGTAATGGCAGCACTACACAATTCTCTTACCGTCATGCCATCCGTA
AGATGCTTTTCCGTGACCGGCGAGTACTCAACCAAGTCGTTTTGTGAGTAGTGTATACGGCGACCAAGCT
GCTCTTGCCCGGCGTCTATACGGGACAACACCGCGCCACATAGCAGTACTTTGAAAGTGCTCATCATCGG
GAATCGTTCTTCGGGGCGGAAAGACTCAAGGATCTTGCCGCTATTGAGATCCAGTTCGATATAGCCCACT
CTTGCACCCAGTTGATCTTCAGCATCTTTTACTTTCACCAGCGTTTCGGGGTGTGCAAAAACAGGCAAGC
AAAATGCCGCAAAGAAGGGAATGAGTGCGACACGAAAATGTTGGATGCTCATACTCGTCCTTTTTCAATA
TTATTGAAGCATTTATCAGGGTTACTAGTACGTCTCTCAAGGATAAGTAAGTAATATTAAGGTACGGGAG
GTATTGGACAGGCCGCAATAAAATATCTTTATTTTCATTACATCTGTGTGTTGGTTTTTTGTGTGAATCG
ATAGTACTAACATACGCTCTCCATCAAAACAAAACGAAACAAAACAAACTAGCAAAATAGGCTGTCCCCA
GTGCAAGTGCAGGTGCCAGAACATTTCTCTGGCCTAACTGGCCGGTACCCCGGGATCAAGAACAGCTGCA
CACAAAAAGTCAGCTATAAGTATTGATGACATTAATGAATGAATGAACCAATAAGTGACTAAGCTGGCCC
TTTCATTTACTAGCTTTATGATGTTGAGTAACTTATTACCTTTTCTAAATTCAAGTACCTCTTCTGTACA
GTTTTGTGAATGAAATAAATGCCATAGTACAGGGCCTGTAATATGTTTACTGAGTGCCCAGTAAACATTA
GTTCATAGAATTTAGAGAGAGGGAGACAGGTGGCAAAAGAGGGAGGGGGATAGAGAAAATAAAGCAAAAC
AAAGCTACCCATCCAATATTTCCATTTTGGTGAGTGGCCCTCCCTCGTTTTAGACTCACTGTCACAAACA
GGAAGCCAAACAAAACAAAATCAACAAAAGCAAATTTTAAACTTTTGATTCTCCTTCCAGGAAAACAATA
AAATCAAGAGAATGAAGCCGATACTGAAAAATTATAATTTAGACTTTTATTTTATAGAATTAAGTATCCA
TCAGTCTGTTTATGAATTTTGCTTTACCACGCTGATCGATTA
Features (pLannotate 1.2.2; 10 found; start..end, strand, type, name):
      1..752     +  promoter       HSV TK promoter: herpes simplex virus thymidine kinase promoter
    788..2440    +  CDS            luciferase: firefly luciferase synthetic luc2 version of the luciferase gene
   2484..2605    -  polyA_signal   SV40 poly(A) signal: SV40 polyadenylation signal
   2628..2696    -  CDS            large T antigen (fragment): large T antigen from SV40 (simian virus 40)
   2712..2844    +  CDS            TcR (fragment): tetracycline efflux protein; tet; confers resistance to tetracycline
   3024..3612    -  rep_origin     ori: high-copy-number ColE1/pMB1/pBR322/pUC origin of replication
   3812..4672    -  CDS            AmpR: β-lactamase confers resistance to ampicillin, carbenicillin, and related antibiotics
   4673..4714    -  promoter       AmpR promoter (fragment): bla
   4777..4825    +  polyA_signal   poly(A) signal: synthetic polyadenylation signal
   4839..4930    +  misc_feature   pause site: RNA polymerase II transcriptional pause signal from the human α2 globin gene
