[The description below was written by a language model from this plasmid's Addgene catalogue record and pLannotate feature annotations shown in this document.]
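Description:
rs214-minor is a firefly luciferase reporter plasmid built on the pGL4-TK backbone and designed to test enhancer activity in transfected mammalian cells. It is about 5.5 kb and is maintained in E. coli at high copy through a ColE1/pUC-type origin, with ampicillin selection provided by the β-lactamase gene. The feature table also shows short fragments matching SV40 large T antigen and a tetracycline resistance gene. These are partial backbone remnants, not functional elements.

The reporter unit consists of the herpes simplex virus thymidine kinase promoter driving the synthetic luc2 firefly luciferase coding sequence, followed by an SV40 polyadenylation signal. Upstream of the cloning region, a synthetic poly(A) signal and an RNA polymerase II pause site from the human α2 globin gene limit read-through transcription from the backbone, which keeps background luciferase signal low. The insert is a human genomic fragment carrying the minor (T) allele of SNP rs2149943, cloned between KpnI and EcoRV sites. It is not annotated in the feature table, and its length and exact coordinates are not recorded. By the reporter's design it would lie in the unannotated stretch between the pause site and the TK promoter, across the origin of the circular map.

According to the record, the plasmid is used to evaluate enhancer activity of a FOXA1 DIV motif in the context of this allele. In this design, luciferase output above the baseline set by the TK promoter reflects how strongly the cloned element stimulates transcription. The name implies comparison with a construct carrying the other allele, to ask whether the SNP alters FOXA1-dependent enhancer function.
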