Addgene plasmid #113380: rs214-minor
Purpose: evaluate FOXA1 DIV motif enhancer activity in SNP rs2149943 minor allele (T)
Depositing lab: Ralf Jauch. Publication: DNA-mediated dimerization on a compact sequence signature controls enhancer engagement and regulation by FOXA1. Wang X, Srivastava Y, Jankowski A, Malik V, Wei Y, Del Rosario RC, Cojocaru V, Prabhakar S, Jauch R. Nucleic Acids Res. 2018 Jun 20;46(11):5470-5486. doi: 10.1093/nar/gky259. PubMed 29669022.
Backbone
  Vector backbone: pGL4-TK
  Backbone manufacturer: Promega
  Vector type: Luciferase
Growth in bacteria
  Bacterial resistance: Ampicillin, 100 μg/mL
  Growth temperature: 37°C
  Growth strain: DH5alpha
  Copy number: High Copy
Gene/Insert
  Gene/Insert name: rs2149943 minor allele
  Species: H. sapiens (human)
  Cloning method: Restriction Enzyme; 5′ cloning site KpnI (unknown if destroyed); 3′ cloning site EcoRV (unknown if destroyed)
Terms and licenses: Academic/Nonprofit Terms; Industry Terms: Not Available to Industry
How to cite: rs214-minor was a gift from Ralf Jauch (Addgene plasmid # 113380 ; http://n2t.net/addgene:113380 ; RRID:Addgene_113380)
