>Addgene plasmid #113380 | rs214-minor | depositor partial sequence | sequence record 221926 | rs214-minor sequence 8 bps
CAGTAAAC
